>Addgene plasmid #62593 | AI-CN443 | depositor full sequence | sequence record 102891 | AI-CN443 sequence 6840 bps
GACGGATCGGGAGATCTCCCGATCCCCTATGGTCGACTCTCAGTACAATCTGCTCTGATGCCGCATAGTT
AAGCCAGTATCTGCTCCCTGCTTGTGTGTTGGAGGTCGCTGAGTAGTGCGCGAGCAAAATTTAAGCTACA
ACAAGGCAAGGCTTGACCGACAATTGCATGAAGAATCTGCTTAGGGTTAGGCGTTTTGCGCTGCTTCGCG
ATGTACGGGCCAGATATACGCGTTGACATTGATTATTGACTAGTTATTAATAGTAATCAATTACGGGGTC
ATTAGTTCATAGCCCATATATGGAGTTCCGCGTTACATAACTTACGGTAAATGGCCCGCCTGGCTGACCG
CCCAACGACCCCCGCCCATTGACGTCAATAATGACGTATGTTCCCATAGTAACGCCAATAGGGACTTTCC
ATTGACGTCAATGGGTGGACTATTTACGGTAAACTGCCCACTTGGCAGTACATCAAGTGTATCATATGCC
AAGTACGCCCCCTATTGACGTCAATGACGGTAAATGGCCCGCCTGGCATTATGCCCAGTACATGACCTTA
TGGGACTTTCCTACTTGGCAGTACATCTACGTATTAGTCATCGCTATTACCATGGTGATGCGGTTTTGGC
AGTACATCAATGGGCGTGGATAGCGGTTTGACTCACGGGGATTTCCAAGTCTCCACCCCATTGACGTCAA
TGGGAGTTTGTTTTGGCACCAAAATCAACGGGACTTTCCAAAATGTCGTAACAACTCCGCCCCATTGACG
CAAATGGGCGGTAGGCGTGTACGGTGGGAGGTCTATATAAGCAGAGCTCTCTGGCTAACTAGAGAACCCA
CTGCTTACTGGCTTATCGAAATTAATACGACTCACTATAGGGAGACCCAAGCTGGCTAGCACCATGGACT
ACAAAGACCATGACGGTGATTATAAAGATCATGACATCGATTACAAGGATGACGATGACAAGATGGCCCC
CAAGAAGAAGAGGAAGGTGGGCATTCACCGCGGGGTACCTATGGTGGACTTGAGGACACTCGGTTATTCG
CAACAGCAACAGGAGAAAATCAAGCCTAAGGTCAGGAGCACCGTCGCGCAACACCACGAGGCGCTTGTGG
GGCATGGCTTCACTCATGCGCATATTGTCGCGCTTTCACAGCACCCTGCGGCGCTTGGGACGGTGGCTGT
CAAATACCAAGATATGATTGCGGCCCTGCCCGAAGCCACGCACGAGGCAATTGTAGGGGTCGGTAAACAG
TGGTCGGGAGCGCGAGCACTTGAGGCGCTGCTGACTGTGGCGGGTGAGCTTAGGGGGCCTCCGCTCCAGC
TCGACACCGGGCAGCTGCTGAAGATCGCGAAGAGAGGGGGAGTAACAGCGGTAGAGGCAGTGCACGCCTG
GCGCAATGCGCTCACCGGGGCCCCCTTGAACACGTCTTCCCATTCGCCATTCAGGCTGCGCAACTGTTGG
GAAGGGCGATCGGTGCGGGCCTCTTCGCTATTACGCCAGCTGGCGAAAGGGGGATGTGCTGCAAGGCGAT
TAAGTTGGGTAACGCCAGGGTTTTCCCAGTCACGACGTTGTAAAACGACGGCCAGTGAGCGCGCGTAATA
CGACTCACTATAGGGCGAATTGGGTACCGGGCCCCCCCTCGAGGTCCTCCAGCTTTTGTTCCCTTTAGTG
AGGGTTAATTGCGCGCTTGGCGTAATCATGGTCATAGCTGTTTCCTGTGTGAAATTGTTATCCGCTCACA
ATTCCACACAACATACGAGCCGGAAGCATAAAGTGTAAAGCCTGGGGTGCCTAATGAGTGAGCTAACTCA
CATTAATTGCGTTGCGCGAAGACACCTGACACCCGAACAGGTGGTCGCCATTGCTTCTAATGGGGGAGGA
CGGCCAGCCTTGGAGTCCATCGTAGCCCAATTGTCCAGGCCCGATCCCGCGTTGGCTGCGTTAACGAATG
ACCATCTGGTGGCGTTGGCATGTCTTGGTGGACGACCCGCGCTCGATGCAGTCAAAAAGGGTCTGCCTCA
TGCTCCCGCATTGATCAAAAGAACCAACCGGCGGATTCCCGAGAGAACTTCCCATCGAGTCGCGGGATCC
CAACTAGTCAAAAGTGAACTGGAGGAGAAGAAATCTGAACTTCGTCATAAATTGAAATATGTGCCTCATG
AATATATTGAATTAATTGAAATTGCCAGAAATTCCACTCAGGATAGAATTCTTGAAATGAAGGTAATGGA
ATTTTTTATGAAAGTTTATGGATATAGAGGTAAACATTTGGGTGGATCAAGGAAACCGGACGGAGCAATT
TATACTGTCGGATCTCCTATTGATTACGGTGTGATCGTGGATACTAAAGCTTATAGCGGAGGTTATAATC
TGCCAATTGGCCAAGCAGATGAAATGCAACGATATGTCGAAGAAAATCAAACACGAAACAAACATATCAA
CCCTAATGAATGGTGGAAAGTCTATCCATCTTCTGTAACGGAATTTAAGTTTTTATTTGTGAGTGGTCAC
TTTAAAGGAAACTACAAAGCTCAGCTTACACGATTAAATCATATCACTAATTGTAATGGAGCTGTTCTTA
GTGTAGAAGAGCTTTTAATTGGTGGAGAAATGATTAAAGCCGGCACATTAACCTTAGAGGAAGTCAGACG
GAAATTTAATAACGGCGAGATAAACTTTTAAGGGCCCTTCGAAGGTAAGCCTATCCCTAACCCTCTCCTC
GGTCTCGATTCTACGCGTACCGGTCATCATCACCATCACCATTGAGTTTAAACCCGCTGATCAGCCTCGA
CTGTGCCTTCTAGTTGCCAGCCATCTGTTGTTTGCCCCTCCCCCGTGCCTTCCTTGACCCTGGAAGGTGC
CACTCCCACTGTCCTTTCCTAATAAAATGAGGAAATTGCATCGCATTGTCTGAGTAGGTGTCATTCTATT
CTGGGGGGTGGGGTGGGGCAGGACAGCAAGGGGGAGGATTGGGAACACAATAGCAGGCATGCTGGGGATG
CGGTGGGCTCTATGGCTTCTGAGGCGGAAAGAACCAGCTGGGGCTCTAGGGGGTATCCCC
[124 nt withheld, positions 3071-3194]
C
[91 nt withheld, positions 3196-3286]
A
[49 nt withheld, positions 3288-3336]
CCTTTGACGTTGGAGTCCACGTTCTTT
[37 nt withheld, positions 3364-3400]
ACCCTATCTCGGTCTATTCTTTTGATTTATAAGGGATTTTGCCGATTTCGGCCTATTGGTTAAAAAATGA
GCTGATTTAACAAAAATTTAACGCGAATTAATTCTGTGGAATGTGTGTCAGTTAGGGTGTGGAAAGTCCC
CAGGCTCCCCAGGCAGGCAGAAGTATGCAAAGCATGCATCTCAATTAGTCAGCAACCAGGTGTGGAAAGT
CCCCAGGCTCCCCAGCAGGCAGAAGTATGCAAAGCATGCATCTCAATTAGTCAGCAACCATAGTCCCGCC
CCTAACTCCGCCCATCCCGCCCCTAACTCCGCCCAGTTCCGCCCATTCTCCGCCCCATGGCTGACTAATT
TTTTTTATTTATGCAGAGGCCGAGGCCGCCTCTGCCTCTGAGCTATTCCAGAAGTAGTGAGGAGGCTTTT
TTGGAGGCCTAGGCTTTTGCAAAAAGCTCCCGGGAGCTTGTATATCCATTTTCGGATCTGATCAGCACGT
GTTGACAATTAATCATCGGCATAGTATATCGGCATAGTATAATACGACAAGGTGAGGAACTAAACCATGG
CCAAGCCTTTGTCTCAAGAAGAATCCACCCTCATTGAAAGAGCAACGGCTACAATCAACAGCATCCCCAT
CTCTGAACACTACAGCGTCGCCAGCGCAGCTCTCTCTAGCGACGGCCGCATCTTCACTGGTGTCAATGTA
TATCATTTTACTGGGGGACCTTGTGCAGAACTCGTGGTGCTGGGCACTGCTGCTGCTGCGGCAGCTGGCA
ACCTGACTTGTATCGTCGCGATCGGAAATGAGAACAGGGGCATCTTGAGCCCCTGCGGACGGTGCCGACA
GGTGCTTCTCGATCTGCATCCTGGGATCAAAGCCATAGTGAAGGACAGTGATGGACAGCCGACGGCAGTT
GGGATTCGTGAATTGCTGCCCTCTGGTTATGTGTGGGAGGGCTAAGCACTTCGTGGCCGAGGAGCAGGAC
TGACACGTGCTACGAGATTTCGATTCCACCGCCGCCTTCTATGAAAGGTTGGGCTTCGGAATCGTTTTCC
GGGACGCCGGCTGGATGATCCTCCAGCGCGGGGATCTCATGCTGGAGTTCTTCGCCCACCCCAACTTGTT
TATTGCAGCTTATAATGGTTACAAATAAAGCAATAGCATCACAAATTTCACAAATAAAGCATTTTTTTCA
CTGCATTCTAGTTGTGGTTTGTCCAAACTCATCAATGTATCTTATCATGTCTGTATACCGTCGACCTCTA
GCTAGAGCTTGGCGTAATCATGGTCATAGCTGTTTCCTGTGTGAAATTGTTATCCGCTCACAATTCCACA
CAACATACGAGCCGGAAGCATAAAGTGTAAAGCCTGGGGTGCCTAATGAGTGAGCTAACTCACATTAATT
GCGTTGCGCTCACTGCCCGCTTTCCAGTCGGGAAACCTGTCGTGCCAGCTGCATTAATGAATCGGCCAAC
GCGCGGGGAGAGGCGGTTTGCGTATTGGGCGCTCTTCCGCTTCCTCGCTCACTGACTCGCTGCGCTCGGT
CGTTCGGCTGCGGCGAGCGGTATCAGCTCACTCAAAGGCGGTAATACGGTTATCCACAGAATCAGGGGAT
AACGCAGGAAAGAACATGTGAGCAAAAGGCCAGCAAAAGGCCAGGAACCGTAAAAAGGCCGCGTTGCTGG
CGTTTTTCCATAGGCTCCGCCCCCCTGACGAGCATCACAAAAATCGACGCTCAAGTCAGAGGTGGCGAAA
CCCGACAGGACTATAAAGATACCAGGCGTTTCCCCCTGGAAGCTCCCTCGTGCGCTCTCCTGTTCCGACC
CTGCCGCTTACCGGATACCTGTCCGCCTTTCTCCCTTCGGGAAGCGTGGCGCTTTCTCAATGCTCACGCT
GTAGGTATCTCAGTTCGGTGTAGGTCGTTCGCTCCAAGCTGGGCTGTGTGCACGAACCCCCCGTTCAGCC
CGACCGCTGCGCCTTATCCGGTAACTATCGTCTTGAGTCCAACCCGGTAAGACACGACTTATCGCCACTG
GCAGCAGCCACTGGTAACAGGATTAGCAGAGCGAGGTATGTAGGCGGTGCTACAGAGTTCTTGAAGTGGT
GGCCTAACTACGGCTACACTAGAAGGACAGTATTTGGTATCTGCGCTCTGCTGAAGCCAGTTACCTTCGG
AAAAAGAGTTGGTAGCTCTTGATCCGGCAAACAAACCACCGCTGGTAGCGGTGGTTTTTTTGTTTGCAAG
CAGCAGATTACGCGCAGAAAAAAAGGATCTCAAGAAGATCCTTTGATCTTTTCTACGGGGTCTGACGCTC
AGTGGAACGAAAACTCACGTTAAGGGATTTTGGTCATGAGATTATCAAAAAGGATCTTCACCTAGATCCT
TTTAAATTAAAAATGAAGTTTTAAATCAATCTAAAGTATATATGAGTAAACTTGGTCTGACAGTTACCAA
TGCTTAATCAGTGAGGCACCTATCTCAGCGATCTGTCTATTTCGTTCATCCATAGTTGCCTGACTCCCCG
TCGTGTAGATAACTACGATACGGGAGGGCTTACCATCTGGCCCCAGTGCTGCAATGATACCGCGAGACCC
ACGCTCACCGGCTCCAGATTTATCAGCAATAAACCAGCCAGCCGGAAGGGCCGAGCGCAGAAGTGGTCCT
GCAACTTTATCCGCCTCCATCCAGTCTATTAATTGTTGCCGGGAAGCTAGAGTAAGTAGTTCGCCAGTTA
ATAGTTTGCGCAACGTTGTTGCCATTGCTACAGGCATCGTGGTGTCACGCTCGTCGTTTGGTATGGCTTC
ATTCAGCTCCGGTTCCCAACGATCAAGGCGAGTTACATGATCCCCCATGTTGTGCAAAAAAGCGGTTAGC
TCCTTCGGTCCTCCGATCGTTGTCAGAAGTAAGTTGGCCGCAGTGTTATCACTCATGGTTATGGCAGCAC
TGCATAATTCTCTTACTGTCATGCCATCCGTAAGATGCTTTTCTGTGACTGGTGAGTACTCAACCAAGTC
ATTCTGAGAATAGTGTATGCGGCGACCGAGTTGCTCTTGCCCGGCGTCAATACGGGATAATACCGCGCCA
CATAGCAGAACTTTAAAAGTGCTCATCATTGGAAAACGTTCTTCGGGGCGAAAACTCTCAAGGATCTTAC
CGCTGTTGAGATCCAGTTCGATGTAACCCACTCGTGCACCCAACTGATCTTCAGCATCTTTTACTTTCAC
CAGCGTTTCTGGGTGAGCAAAAACAGGAAGGCAAAATGCCGCAAAAAAGGGAATAAGGGCGACACGGAAA
TGTTGAATACTCATACTCTTCCTTTTTCAATATTATTGAAGCATTTATCAGGGTTATTGTCTCATGAGCG
GATACATATTTGAATGTATTTAGAAAAATAAACAAATAGGGGTTCCGCGCACATTTCCCCGAAAAGTGCC
ACCTGACGTC
Features (pLannotate 1.2.2; 33 found; start..end, strand, type, name):
     36..80      -  misc_feature   bom (fragment): basis of mobility region from pBR322
    235..614     +  enhancer       CMV enhancer: human cytomegalovirus immediate early enhancer
    615..818     +  promoter       CMV promoter: human cytomegalovirus (CMV) immediate early promoter
    814..847     +  LTR            5' LTR (truncated) (fragment): truncated 5' long terminal repeat (LTR) from HIV-1
    863..881     +  promoter       T7 promoter: promoter for bacteriophage T7 RNA polymerase
    907..972     +  CDS            3xFLAG: three tandem FLAG® epitope tags, followed by an enterokinase cleavage site
   1024..1431    +  CDS            avrXa10 (fragment): AVX10_XANOO - Experimental evidence at protein level: Swiss-Prot protein existence level 1. Avirulence protein. Induces the hypersensitive response (HR)in rice plants carrying the resistance gene Xa10. Activity depends on the presence of the core repeat domains; replacement with repeat domains from other proteins (AvrBs3 of X.euvesicatoria (AC P14727) or AvrXa7 of this organism) does not elicit the HR. Probably acts as a transcription factor in its host plant (rice) to induce plant resistance or disease. From Xanthomonas oryzae pv. oryzae.
   1443..1598    -  CDS            lacZα (fragment): LacZα fragment of β-galactosidase; lacZ fragment
   1606..1624    +  promoter       T7 promoter: promoter for bacteriophage T7 RNA polymerase
   1633..1656    -  misc_feature   MCS (fragment): pBluescript multiple cloning site
   1672..1690    -  promoter       T3 promoter: promoter for bacteriophage T3 RNA polymerase
   1735..1751    -  protein_bind   lac operator: The lac repressor binds to the lac operator to inhibit transcription in E. coli. This inhibition can be relieved by adding lactose or isopropyl-β-D-thiogalactopyranoside (IPTG). lac repressor encoded by lacI
   1759..1789    -  promoter       lac promoter: promoter for the E. coli lac operon
   1804..1825    -  protein_bind   CAP binding site: CAP binding activates transcription in the presence of cAMP. E. coli catabolite activator protein
   1900..2094    +  CDS            avrXa10 (fragment): AVX10_XANOO - Experimental evidence at protein level: Swiss-Prot protein existence level 1. Avirulence protein. Induces the hypersensitive response (HR)in rice plants carrying the resistance gene Xa10. Activity depends on the presence of the core repeat domains; replacement with repeat domains from other proteins (AvrBs3 of X.euvesicatoria (AC P14727) or AvrXa7 of this organism) does not elicit the HR. Probably acts as a transcription factor in its host plant (rice) to induce plant resistance or disease. From Xanthomonas oryzae pv. oryzae.
   2101..2688    +  CDS            FokI cleavage domain: nonspecific DNA cleavage domain of the FokI endonuclease (Li et al., 1992) must dimerize to be catalytically active
   2704..2745    +  CDS            V5 tag: epitope tag from simian virus 5
   2801..2912    +  polyA_signal   bGH poly(A) signal: bovine growth hormone polyadenylation signal
   3029..3050    +  promoter       SV40 promoter (fragment): SV40 enhancer and early promoter
   3071..3499    +  rep_origin     f1 ori (sequence partly withheld): f1 bacteriophage origin of replication; arrow indicates direction of (+) strand synthesis
   3513..3843    +  promoter       SV40 promoter: SV40 enhancer and early promoter
   3891..3938    +  promoter       EM7 promoter: synthetic bacterial promoter&nbsp
   3957..4355    +  CDS            BSD: blasticidin S deaminase; Aspergillus terreus BSD; confers resistance to blasticidin
   4356..4383    +  CDS            BleoR (fragment): antibiotic-binding protein; Sh ble from Streptoalloteichus hindustanus; confers resistance to bleomycin, phleomycin, and Zeocin™
   4393..4518    +  CDS            ble (fragment): BLE_KLEPN - Experimental evidence at protein level: Swiss-Prot protein existence level 1. Binding protein with a strong affinity to the bleomycin family of antibiotics. Binds to CL990; an antimitotic-antibiotic compound. From Klebsiella pneumoniae.
   4513..4634    +  polyA_signal   SV40 poly(A) signal: SV40 polyadenylation signal
   4707..4723    -  protein_bind   lac operator: The lac repressor binds to the lac operator to inhibit transcription in E. coli. This inhibition can be relieved by adding lactose or isopropyl-β-D-thiogalactopyranoside (IPTG). lac repressor encoded by lacI
   4731..4761    -  promoter       lac promoter: promoter for the E. coli lac operon
   4776..4797    -  protein_bind   CAP binding site: CAP binding activates transcription in the presence of cAMP. E. coli catabolite activator protein
   4810..4902    -  CDS            lacI (fragment): lac repressor; lacI; The lac repressor binds to the lac operator to inhibit transcription in E. coli. This inhibition can be relieved by adding lactose or isopropyl-β-D-thiogalactopyranoside (IPTG).
   5085..5673    -  rep_origin     ori: high-copy-number ColE1/pMB1/pBR322/pUC origin of replication
   5844..6704    -  CDS            AmpR: β-lactamase; bla; confers resistance to ampicillin, carbenicillin, and related antibiotics
   6705..6809    -  promoter       AmpR promoter: bla
