[The description below was written by a language model from this plasmid's Addgene catalogue record and pLannotate feature annotations shown in this document.]
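Description:
AI-CN443 is an empty mammalian expression backbone for building TALE nucleases, derived from JDS78 and 6,840 bp in size. It serves as the receiving vector for an assembled TALE repeat array. The CMV enhancer/promoter, followed by a T7 promoter that would also allow in vitro transcription, drives an open reading frame that begins with an N-terminal 3×FLAG tag and continues into a TAL effector N-terminal segment (annotated by similarity to Xanthomonas avrXa10). Where the repeat array would sit, the parental insertion site has been replaced by a lacZα screening cassette with its own lac promoter, operator and CAP site, in reverse orientation and flanked by two BbsI sites. Other BbsI sites in the backbone were mutated, so Golden Gate cloning with this type IIS enzyme excises only the lacZα stuffer, and recombinants can be identified by blue/white screening. Downstream lies the TAL effector C-terminal segment, which according to the record supplies the final half-repeat with an NG RVD (conventionally the thymine-recognising diresidue). This segment is fused to the wild-type FokI cleavage domain, which must dimerise to cut, so TALENs are used as pairs. A V5 tag sequence is annotated after FokI, ahead of the bGH polyadenylation signal; whether it is in frame is not stated.

The plasmid is propagated in E. coli through a high-copy ColE1/pUC-type origin with ampicillin resistance, and it also carries an f1 origin. An SV40 promoter/EM7 cassette encoding blasticidin S deaminase, followed by bleomycin-resistance fragments and an SV40 poly(A) signal, is annotated as well and could permit blasticidin selection. The associated publication used such constructs for genome engineering of human embryonic stem cells.
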