Addgene plasmid #62593: AI-CN443
Purpose: (Empty Backbone) TALEN array receiving vector with half-site NG RVD
Depositing lab: Joshua Grimley. Depositing organization: Allen Institute. Publication: Genome engineering of isogenic human ES cells to model autism disorders. Martinez RA, Stein JL, Krostag AR, Nelson AM, Marken JS, Menon V, May RC, Yao Z, Kaykas A, Geschwind DH, Grimley JS. Nucleic Acids Res. 2015 Mar 11. pii: gkv164. 10.1093/nar/gkv164 PubMed 25765640.
Backbone
  Vector backbone: JDS78
  Backbone size (bp): 6840
  Modifications to backbone: LacZ screening cassette flanked by BbsI sites for golden gate cloning
  Vector type: Mammalian Expression, TALEN ; T7
  Promoter: CMV
  Tag / fusion protein: 3× FLAG (N terminal on backbone); FOKI WT (C terminal on backbone)
Growth in bacteria
  Bacterial resistance: Ampicillin, 100 μg/mL
  Growth temperature: 37°C
  Growth strain: DH5alpha
  Copy number: High Copy
Gene/Insert
  Cloning method: Unknown
  Sequencing primers: 5′ CMV-F; 3′ BGH-rev
Resource information
  A portion of this plasmid was derived from a plasmid made by: This material was constructed from JDS78 (AddGene Plasmid #32290). The TALEN insertion site was replaced with a LacZ selection cassette flanked by two BbsI sites. Other BbsI sites in the plasmid backbone were mutated.
Terms and licenses: Academic/Nonprofit Terms; Industry Terms: Not Available to Industry
How to cite: AI-CN443 was a gift from Joshua Grimley (Addgene plasmid # 62593 ; http://n2t.net/addgene:62593 ; RRID:Addgene_62593)
