>Addgene plasmid #62593 | AI-CN443 | addgene partial sequence | sequence record 107443 | JDS-TALEN-F 5'-TAGGGGTCGGTAAACAGTGG-3'
GCGGGTGAGCTTAGGGGGCCTCCGCTCCAGCTCGACACCGGGCAGCTGCTGAAGATCGCGAAGAGAGGGG
GAGTAACAGCGGTAGAGGCAGTGCACGCCTGGCGCAATGCGCTCACCGGGGCCCCCTTGAACACGTCTTC
CCATTCGCCATTCAGGCTGCGCAACTGTTGGGAAGGGCGATCGGTGCGGGCCTCTTCGCTATTACGCCAG
CTGGCGAAAGGGGGATGTGCTGCAAGGCGATTAAGTTGGGTAACGCCAGGGTTTTCCCAGTCACGACGTT
GTAAAACGACGGCCAGTGAGCGCGCGTAATACGACTCACTATAGGGCGAATTGGGTACCGGGCCCCCCCT
CGAGGTCCTCCAGCTTTTGTTCCCTTTAGTGAGGGTTAATTGCGCGCTTGGCGTAATCATGGTCATAGCT
GTTTCCTGTGTGAAATTGTTATCCGCTCACAATTCCACACAACATACGAGCCGGAAGCATAAAGTGTAAA
GCCTGGGGTGCCTAATGAGTGAGCTAACTCACATTAATTGCGTTGCGCGAAGACACCTGACACCCGAACA
GGTGGTCGCCATTGCTTCTAATGGGGGAGGACGGCCAGCCTTGGAGTCCATCGTAGCCCAATTGTCCAGG
CCCGATCCCGCGTTGGCTGCGTTAACGAATGACCATCTGGTGGCGTTGGCATGTCTTGGTGGACGACCCG
CGCTCGATGCAGTCAAAAAGGGTCTGCCTCATGCTCCCGCATTGATCAAAAGAACCAACCGGCGGATTCC
CGAGAGAACTTCCCATCGAGTCGCGGGATCCCAACTAGTCAA
