>Addgene plasmid #62593 | AI-CN443 | addgene partial sequence | sequence record 107463 | V5-Rev 5'-ACCGAGGAGAGGGTTAGGGAT-3'
TTATTAAATTTCCGTCTGACTTCCTCTAAGGTTAATGTGCCGGCTTTAATCATTTCTCCACCAATTAAAA
GCTCTTCTACACTAAGAACAGCTCCATTACAATTAGTGATATGATTTAATCGTGTAAGCTGAGCTTTGTA
GTTTCCTTTAAAGTGACCACTCACAAATAAAAACTTAAATTCCGTTACAGAAGATGGATAGACTTTCCAC
CATTCATTAGGGTTGATATGTTTGTTTCGTGTTTGATTTTCTTCGACATATCGTTGCATTTCATCTGCTT
GGCCAATTGGCAGATTATAACCTCCGCTATAAGCTTTAGTATCCACGATCACACCGTAATCAATAGGAGA
TCCGACAGTATAAATTGCTCCGTCCGGTTTCCTTGATCCACCCAAATGTTTACCTCTATATCCATAAACT
TTCATAAAAAATTCCATTACCTTCATTTCAAGAATTCTATCCTGAGTGGAATTTCTGGCAATTTCAATTA
ATTCAATATATTCATGAGGCACATATTTCAATTTATGACGAAGTTCAGATTTCTTCTCCTCCAGTTCACT
TTTGACTAGTTGGGATCCCGCGACTCGATGGGAAGTTCTCTCGGGAATCCGCCGGTTGGTTCTTTTGATC
AATGCGGGAGCATGAGGCAGACCCTTTTTGACTGCATCGAGCGCGGGTCGTCCACCAAGACATGCCAACG
CCACCAGATGGTCATTCGTTAACGCAGCCAACGCGGGATCGGGCCTGGACAATTGGGCTACGATGGACTC
CAAGGCTGGCCGTCCTCC
